Addgene plasmid #107403: sgPBRM1-1- LentiCRISPRv2
Purpose: Lentiviral expression of Cas9 and gRNA targeting PBRM1
Depositing lab: William Kaelin. Depositing organization: Dana-Farber Cancer Institute. Publication: Inactivation of the PBRM1 tumor suppressor gene amplifies the HIF-response in VHL-/- clear cell renal carcinoma. Gao W, Li W, Xiao T, Liu XS, Kaelin WG Jr. Proc Natl Acad Sci U S A. 2017 Jan 31;114(5):1027-1032. doi: 10.1073/pnas.1619726114. Epub 2017 Jan 12. PubMed 28082722.
Backbone
  Vector backbone: lentiCRISPR v2
  Backbone manufacturer: Feng Zhang (Addgene plasmid # 52961)
  Vector type: Lentiviral
Growth in bacteria
  Bacterial resistance: Ampicillin, 100 μg/mL
  Growth temperature: 30°C
  Growth strain: NEB Stable
  Copy number: Unknown
Gene/Insert
  Gene/Insert name: gRNA targeting PBRM1
  gRNA/shRNA sequence: CGAGGAGATCTATATCTT
  Species: H. sapiens (human)
  Entrez Gene: PBRM1 (a.k.a. BAF180, PB1, RCC, SMARCH1)
  Cloning method: Restriction Enzyme; 5′ cloning site BsmBI (unknown if destroyed); 3′ cloning site BsmBI (unknown if destroyed)
Terms and licenses: Academic/Nonprofit Terms; Industry Terms: Not Available to Industry
How to cite: sgPBRM1-1- LentiCRISPRv2 was a gift from William Kaelin (Addgene plasmid # 107403 ; http://n2t.net/addgene:107403 ; RRID:Addgene_107403)
