[The description below was written by a language model from this plasmid's Addgene catalogue record and pLannotate feature annotations shown in this document.]
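Description:
sgPBRM1-1- LentiCRISPRv2 is a lentiviral all-in-one CRISPR/Cas9 plasmid built on the lentiCRISPR v2 backbone, carrying a single guide RNA directed against human PBRM1 (also known as BAF180 or PB1). It is propagated in E. coli through a high-copy ColE1/pUC-type origin with ampicillin selection (AmpR), and it also carries an f1 origin. Outside the viral region, an SV40/EM7-driven BleoR cassette with an SV40 polyadenylation signal is annotated. It could confer bleomycin/Zeocin resistance but would not be packaged into virus.

The transfer cassette is of the self-inactivating HIV-1 type. A CMV enhancer/promoter fused to a truncated 5' LTR drives genomic RNA production in packaging cells, followed by the Ψ packaging signal, a gag fragment, the RRE for Rev-dependent export and the cPPT/CTS. The cassette ends in a ΔU3 3' LTR followed by a bGH poly(A) signal.

Two expression units sit between the LTRs. A human U6 RNA polymerase III promoter transcribes the PBRM1-targeting spacer, cloned via BsmBI sites, fused to the Streptococcus pyogenes gRNA scaffold. An EF-1α core promoter then drives S. pyogenes Cas9, followed downstream by a puromycin N-acetyltransferase coding sequence and a WPRE that enhances transcript expression. The feature table does not annotate the linker joining Cas9 and PuroR, nor any tags on Cas9.

After packaging with helper plasmids, the virus delivers Cas9, the guide and puromycin selection in one integration event, allowing transduced cells to be selected and PBRM1 to be disrupted. The associated work concerns loss of the PBRM1 tumour suppressor in VHL-deficient clear cell renal carcinoma.
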