Features (pLannotate 1.2.2; 35 found; start..end, strand, type, name):
     80..409     +  promoter       SV40 promoter: SV40 enhancer and early promoter
    457..504     +  promoter       EM7 promoter: synthetic bacterial promoter&nbsp
    523..897     +  CDS            BleoR: antibiotic-binding protein; Sh ble from Streptoalloteichus hindustanus; confers resistance to bleomycin, phleomycin, and Zeocin™
    907..1032    +  CDS            ble (fragment): BLE_KLEPN - Experimental evidence at protein level: Swiss-Prot protein existence level 1. Binding protein with a strong affinity to the bleomycin family of antibiotics. Binds to CL990; an antimitotic-antibiotic compound. From Klebsiella pneumoniae.
   1027..1148    +  polyA_signal   SV40 poly(A) signal: SV40 polyadenylation signal
   1219..1241    -  protein_bind   lac operator (fragment): The lac repressor binds to the lac operator to inhibit transcription in E. coli. This inhibition can be relieved by adding lactose or isopropyl-β-D-thiogalactopyranoside (IPTG). lac repressor encoded by lacI
   1245..1275    -  promoter       lac promoter: promoter for the E. coli lac operon
   1290..1311    -  protein_bind   CAP binding site: CAP binding activates transcription in the presence of cAMP. E. coli catabolite activator protein
   1324..1416    -  CDS            lacI (fragment): lac repressor; lacI; The lac repressor binds to the lac operator to inhibit transcription in E. coli. This inhibition can be relieved by adding lactose or isopropyl-β-D-thiogalactopyranoside (IPTG).
   1599..2187    -  rep_origin     ori: high-copy-number ColE1/pMB1/pBR322/pUC origin of replication
   2358..3218    -  CDS            AmpR: β-lactamase; bla; confers resistance to ampicillin, carbenicillin, and related antibiotics
   3219..3323    -  promoter       AmpR promoter: bla
   3382..3434    -  misc_feature   bom (fragment): basis of mobility region from pBR322
   3589..3968    +  enhancer       CMV enhancer: human cytomegalovirus immediate early enhancer
   3969..4168    +  promoter       CMV promoter: human cytomegalovirus (CMV) immediate early promoter
   4186..4366    +  LTR            5' LTR (truncated): truncated 5' long terminal repeat (LTR) from HIV-1
   4413..4538    +  misc_feature   HIV-1 Ψ: packaging signal of human immunodeficiency virus type 1
   4522..4885    +  CDS            HIV-1 gag (fragment): gag protein from human immunodeficiency virus 1; gag
   5031..5264    +  misc_feature   RRE: The Rev response element (RRE) of HIV-1 allows for Rev-dependent mRNA export from the nucleus to the cytoplasm.
   5641..5741    +  CDS            Rev (fragment): human immunodeficiency virus 1 (HIV-1) Rev protein; rev; enhances nuclear export of unspliced and incompletely spliced viral mRNAs
   5791..5908    +  misc_feature   cPPT/CTS: central polypurine tract and central termination sequence of HIV-1
   5974..5998    +  protein_bind   attB1: mutant version of attB; recombination site for the Gateway® BP reaction BP Clonase™
   5999..6230    +  promoter       U6 promoter: RNA polymerase III promoter for human U6 snRNA
   6258..6333    +  misc_RNA       gRNA scaffold: guide RNA scaffold for the Streptococcus pyogenes CRISPR/Cas9 system
   6379..6403    -  protein_bind   attB2: mutant version of attB; recombination site for the Gateway® BP reaction BP Clonase™
   6437..6455    +  CDS            small t antigen (fragment): SV40 (simian virus 40) small t antigen
   6481..6692    +  promoter       EF-1α core promoter: core promoter for human elongation factor EF-1α
   6717..10820   +  CDS            Cas9: Cas9 (Csn1) endonuclease from the Streptococcus pyogenes Type II CRISPR/Cas system generates RNA-guided double strand breaks in DNA
  10958..11555   +  CDS            PuroR (fragment): puromycin N-acetyltransferase; pac from Streptomyces; confers resistance to puromycin
  11571..12159   +  misc_feature   WPRE: woodchuck hepatitis virus posttranscriptional regulatory element
  12210..12229   +  misc_feature   cPPT/CTS (fragment): central polypurine tract and central termination sequence of HIV-1
  12231..12464   +  LTR            3' LTR (ΔU3): self-inactivating 3' long terminal repeat (LTR) from HIV-1
  12496..12720   +  polyA_signal   bGH poly(A) signal: bovine growth hormone polyadenylation signal
  12724..12745   +  promoter       SV40 promoter (fragment): SV40 enhancer and early promoter
  12766..66      +  rep_origin     f1 ori (across the origin) (sequence partly withheld): f1 bacteriophage origin of replication; arrow indicates direction of (+) strand synthesis
>Addgene plasmid #107403 | sgPBRM1-1- LentiCRISPRv2 | addgene full sequence | sequence record 260836 | Addgene NGS Result
GGATTTTGCCGATTTCGGCCTATTGGTTAAAAAATGAGCTGATTTAACAAAAATTTAACGCGAATTAATT
CTGTGGAATGTGTGTCAGTTAGGGTGTGGAAAGTCCCCAGGCTCCCCAGCAGGCAGAAGTATGCAAAGCA
TGCATCTCAATTAGTCAGCAACCAGGTGTGGAAAGTCCCCAGGCTCCCCAGCAGGCAGAAGTATGCAAAG
CATGCATCTCAATTAGTCAGCAACCATAGTCCCGCCCCTAACTCCGCCCATCCCGCCCCTAACTCCGCCC
AGTTCCGCCCATTCTCCGCCCCATGGCTGACTAATTTTTTTTATTTATGCAGAGGCCGAGGCCGCCTCTG
CCTCTGAGCTATTCCAGAAGTAGTGAGGAGGCTTTTTTGGAGGCCTAGGCTTTTGCAAAAAGCTCCCGGG
AGCTTGTATATCCATTTTCGGATCTGATCAGCACGTGTTGACAATTAATCATCGGCATAGTATATCGGCA
TAGTATAATACGACAAGGTGAGGAACTAAACCATGGCCAAGTTGACCAGTGCCGTTCCGGTGCTCACCGC
GCGCGACGTCGCCGGAGCGGTCGAGTTCTGGACCGACCGGCTCGGGTTCTCCCGGGACTTCGTGGAGGAC
GACTTCGCCGGTGTGGTCCGGGACGACGTGACCCTGTTCATCAGCGCGGTCCAGGACCAGGTGGTGCCGG
ACAACACCCTGGCCTGGGTGTGGGTGCGCGGCCTGGACGAGCTGTACGCCGAGTGGTCGGAGGTCGTGTC
CACGAACTTCCGGGACGCCTCCGGGCCGGCCATGACCGAGATCGGCGAGCAGCCGTGGGGGCGGGAGTTC
GCCCTGCGCGACCCGGCCGGCAACTGCGTGCACTTCGTGGCCGAGGAGCAGGACTGACACGTGCTACGAG
ATTTCGATTCCACCGCCGCCTTCTATGAAAGGTTGGGCTTCGGAATCGTTTTCCGGGACGCCGGCTGGAT
GATCCTCCAGCGCGGGGATCTCATGCTGGAGTTCTTCGCCCACCCCAACTTGTTTATTGCAGCTTATAAT
GGTTACAAATAAAGCAATAGCATCACAAATTTCACAAATAAAGCATTTTTTTCACTGCATTCTAGTTGTG
GTTTGTCCAAACTCATCAATGTATCTTATCATGTCTGTATACCGTCGACCTCTAGCTAGAGCTTGGCGTA
ATCATGGTCATAGCTGTTTCCTGTGTGAAATTGTTATCCGCTCACAATTCCACACAACATACGAGCCGGA
AGCATAAAGTGTAAAGCCTGGGGTGCCTAATGAGTGAGCTAACTCACATTAATTGCGTTGCGCTCACTGC
CCGCTTTCCAGTCGGGAAACCTGTCGTGCCAGCTGCATTAATGAATCGGCCAACGCGCGGGGAGAGGCGG
TTTGCGTATTGGGCGCTCTTCCGCTTCCTCGCTCACTGACTCGCTGCGCTCGGTCGTTCGGCTGCGGCGA
GCGGTATCAGCTCACTCAAAGGCGGTAATACGGTTATCCACAGAATCAGGGGATAACGCAGGAAAGAACA
TGTGAGCAAAAGGCCAGCAAAAGGCCAGGAACCGTAAAAAGGCCGCGTTGCTGGCGTTTTTCCATAGGCT
CCGCCCCCCTGACGAGCATCACAAAAATCGACGCTCAAGTCAGAGGTGGCGAAACCCGACAGGACTATAA
AGATACCAGGCGTTTCCCCCTGGAAGCTCCCTCGTGCGCTCTCCTGTTCCGACCCTGCCGCTTACCGGAT
ACCTGTCCGCCTTTCTCCCTTCGGGAAGCGTGGCGCTTTCTCATAGCTCACGCTGTAGGTATCTCAGTTC
GGTGTAGGTCGTTCGCTCCAAGCTGGGCTGTGTGCACGAACCCCCCGTTCAGCCCGACCGCTGCGCCTTA
TCCGGTAACTATCGTCTTGAGTCCAACCCGGTAAGACACGACTTATCGCCACTGGCAGCAGCCACTGGTA
ACAGGATTAGCAGAGCGAGGTATGTAGGCGGTGCTACAGAGTTCTTGAAGTGGTGGCCTAACTACGGCTA
CACTAGAAGAACAGTATTTGGTATCTGCGCTCTGCTGAAGCCAGTTACCTTCGGAAAAAGAGTTGGTAGC
TCTTGATCCGGCAAACAAACCACCGCTGGTAGCGGTGGTTTTTTTGTTTGCAAGCAGCAGATTACGCGCA
GAAAAAAAGGATCTCAAGAAGATCCTTTGATCTTTTCTACGGGGTCTGACGCTCAGTGGAACGAAAACTC
ACGTTAAGGGATTTTGGTCATGAGATTATCAAAAAGGATCTTCACCTAGATCCTTTTAAATTAAAAATGA
AGTTTTAAATCAATCTAAAGTATATATGAGTAAACTTGGTCTGACAGTTACCAATGCTTAATCAGTGAGG
CACCTATCTCAGCGATCTGTCTATTTCGTTCATCCATAGTTGCCTGACTCCCCGTCGTGTAGATAACTAC
GATACGGGAGGGCTTACCATCTGGCCCCAGTGCTGCAATGATACCGCGAGACCCACGCTCACCGGCTCCA
GATTTATCAGCAATAAACCAGCCAGCCGGAAGGGCCGAGCGCAGAAGTGGTCCTGCAACTTTATCCGCCT
CCATCCAGTCTATTAATTGTTGCCGGGAAGCTAGAGTAAGTAGTTCGCCAGTTAATAGTTTGCGCAACGT
TGTTGCCATTGCTACAGGCATCGTGGTGTCACGCTCGTCGTTTGGTATGGCTTCATTCAGCTCCGGTTCC
CAACGATCAAGGCGAGTTACATGATCCCCCATGTTGTGCAAAAAAGCGGTTAGCTCCTTCGGTCCTCCGA
TCGTTGTCAGAAGTAAGTTGGCCGCAGTGTTATCACTCATGGTTATGGCAGCACTGCATAATTCTCTTAC
TGTCATGCCATCCGTAAGATGCTTTTCTGTGACTGGTGAGTACTCAACCAAGTCATTCTGAGAATAGTGT
ATGCGGCGACCGAGTTGCTCTTGCCCGGCGTCAATACGGGATAATACCGCGCCACATAGCAGAACTTTAA
AAGTGCTCATCATTGGAAAACGTTCTTCGGGGCGAAAACTCTCAAGGATCTTACCGCTGTTGAGATCCAG
TTCGATGTAACCCACTCGTGCACCCAACTGATCTTCAGCATCTTTTACTTTCACCAGCGTTTCTGGGTGA
GCAAAAACAGGAAGGCAAAATGCCGCAAAAAAGGGAATAAGGGCGACACGGAAATGTTGAATACTCATAC
TCTTCCTTTTTCAATATTATTGAAGCATTTATCAGGGTTATTGTCTCATGAGCGGATACATATTTGAATG
TATTTAGAAAAATAAACAAATAGGGGTTCCGCGCACATTTCCCCGAAAAGTGCCACCTGACGTCGACGGA
TCGGGAGATCTCCCGATCCCCTATGGTGCACTCTCAGTACAATCTGCTCTGATGCCGCATAGTTAAGCCA
GTATCTGCTCCCTGCTTGTGTGTTGGAGGTCGCTGAGTAGTGCGCGAGCAAAATTTAAGCTACAACAAGG
CAAGGCTTGACCGACAATTGCATGAAGAATCTGCTTAGGGTTAGGCGTTTTGCGCTGCTTCGCGATGTAC
GGGCCAGATATACGCGTTGACATTGATTATTGACTAGTTATTAATAGTAATCAATTACGGGGTCATTAGT
TCATAGCCCATATATGGAGTTCCGCGTTACATAACTTACGGTAAATGGCCCGCCTGGCTGACCGCCCAAC
GACCCCCGCCCATTGACGTCAATAATGACGTATGTTCCCATAGTAACGCCAATAGGGACTTTCCATTGAC
GTCAATGGGTGGAGTATTTACGGTAAACTGCCCACTTGGCAGTACATCAAGTGTATCATATGCCAAGTAC
GCCCCCTATTGACGTCAATGACGGTAAATGGCCCGCCTGGCATTATGCCCAGTACATGACCTTATGGGAC
TTTCCTACTTGGCAGTACATCTACGTATTAGTCATCGCTATTACCATGGTGATGCGGTTTTGGCAGTACA
TCAATGGGCGTGGATAGCGGTTTGACTCACGGGGATTTCCAAGTCTCCACCCCATTGACGTCAATGGGAG
TTTGTTTTGGCACCAAAATCAACGGGACTTTCCAAAATGTCGTAACAACTCCGCCCCATTGACGCAAATG
GGCGGTAGGCGTGTACGGTGGGAGGTCTATATAAGCAGCGCGTTTTGCCTGTACTGGGTCTCTCTGGTTA
GACCAGATCTGAGCCTGGGAGCTCTCTGGCTAACTAGGGAACCCACTGCTTAAGCCTCAATAAAGCTTGC
CTTGAGTGCTTCAAGTAGTGTGTGCCCGTCTGTTGTGTGACTCTGGTAACTAGAGATCCCTCAGACCCTT
TTAGTCAGTGTGGAAAATCTCTAGCAGTGGCGCCCGAACAGGGACTTGAAAGCGAAAGGGAAACCAGAGG
AGCTCTCTCGACGCAGGACTCGGCTTGCTGAAGCGCGCACGGCAAGAGGCGAGGGGCGGCGACTGGTGAG
TACGCCAAAAATTTTGACTAGCGGAGGCTAGAAGGAGAGAGATGGGTGCGAGAGCGTCAGTATTAAGCGG
GGGAGAATTAGATCGCGATGGGAAAAAATTCGGTTAAGGCCAGGGGGAAAGAAAAAATATAAATTAAAAC
ATATAGTATGGGCAAGCAGGGAGCTAGAACGATTCGCAGTTAATCCTGGCCTGTTAGAAACATCAGAAGG
CTGTAGACAAATACTGGGACAGCTACAACCATCCCTTCAGACAGGATCAGAAGAACTTAGATCATTATAT
AATACAGTAGCAACCCTCTATTGTGTGCATCAAAGGATAGAGATAAAAGACACCAAGGAAGCTTTAGACA
AGATAGAGGAAGAGCAAAACAAAAGTAAGACCACCGCACAGCAAGCGGCCGCTGATCTTCAGACCTGGAG
GAGGAGATATGAGGGACAATTGGAGAAGTGAATTATATAAATATAAAGTAGTAAAAATTGAACCATTAGG
AGTAGCACCCACCAAGGCAAAGAGAAGAGTGGTGCAGAGAGAAAAAAGAGCAGTGGGAATAGGAGCTTTG
TTCCTTGGGTTCTTGGGAGCAGCAGGAAGCACTATGGGCGCAGCGTCAATGACGCTGACGGTACAGGCCA
GACAATTATTGTCTGGTATAGTGCAGCAGCAGAACAATTTGCTGAGGGCTATTGAGGCGCAACAGCATCT
GTTGCAACTCACAGTCTGGGGCATCAAGCAGCTCCAGGCAAGAATCCTGGCTGTGGAAAGATACCTAAAG
GATCAACAGCTCCTGGGGATTTGGGGTTGCTCTGGAAAACTCATTTGCACCACTGCTGTGCCTTGGAATG
CTAGTTGGAGTAATAAATCTCTGGAACAGATTTGGAATCACACGACCTGGATGGAGTGGGACAGAGAAAT
TAACAATTACACAAGCTTAATACACTCCTTAATTGAAGAATCGCAAAACCAGCAAGAAAAGAATGAACAA
GAATTATTGGAATTAGATAAATGGGCAAGTTTGTGGAATTGGTTTAACATAACAAATTGGCTGTGGTATA
TAAAATTATTCATAATGATAGTAGGAGGCTTGGTAGGTTTAAGAATAGTTTTTGCTGTACTTTCTATAGT
GAATAGAGTTAGGCAGGGATATTCACCATTATCGTTTCAGACCCACCTCCCAACCCCGAGGGGACCCGAC
AGGCCCGAAGGAATAGAAGAAGAAGGTGGAGAGAGAGACAGAGACAGATCCATTCGATTAGTGAACGGAT
CGGCACTGCGTGCGCCAATTCTGCAGACAAATGGCAGTATTCATCCACAATTTTAAAAGAAAAGGGGGGA
TTGGGGGGTACAGTGCAGGGGAAAGAATAGTAGACATAATAGCAACAGACATACAAACTAAAGAATTACA
AAAACAAATTACAAAAATTCAAAATTTTCGGGTTTATTACAGGGACAGCAGAGATCCAGTTTGGTTAATT
AACCCACAAGGAGACGACCTTCCACAAGTTTGTACAAAAAAGCAGGCTTTTCCCATGATTCCTTCATATT
TGCATATACGATACAAGGCTGTTAGAGAGATAATTAGAATTAATTTGACTGTAAACACAAAGATATTAGT
ACAAAATACGTGACGTAGAAAGTAATAATTTCTTGGGTAGTTTGCAGTTTTAAAATTATGTTTTAAAATG
GACTATCATATGCTTACCGTAACTTGAAAGTATTTCGATTTCTTGGCTTTATATATCTTGTGGAAAGGAC
GAAACACCGCGAGGAGATCTATATCTTGTTTTAGAGCTAGAAATAGCAAGTTAAAATAAGGCTAGTCCGT
TATCAACTTGAAAAAGTGGCACCGAGTCGGTGCTTTTTTGAATTCTAGATCTTGAGACAAATGGCAGTAT
TCATCCACACCCAGCTTTCTTGTACAAAGTGGTGGGTGAGGCGGTTCAGGTGGCGGAGGAAGCTAGCTAG
GTCTTGAAAGGAGTGGGAATTGGCTCCGGTGCCCGTCAGTGGGCAGAGCGCACATCGCCCACAGTCCCCG
AGAAGTTGGGGGGAGGGGTCGGCAATTGATCCGGTGCCTAGAGAAGGTGGCGCGGGGTAAACTGGGAAAG
TGATGTCGTGTACTGGCTCCGCCTTTTTCCCGAGGGTGGGGGAGAACCGTATATAAGTGCAGTAGTCGCC
GTGAACGTTCTTTTTCGCAACGGGTTTGCCGCCAGAACACAGGACCGGTTCTAGAGCGCTGCCACCATGG
ACAAGAAGTACAGCATCGGCCTGGACATCGGCACCAACTCTGTGGGCTGGGCCGTGATCACCGACGAGTA
CAAGGTGCCCAGCAAGAAATTCAAGGTGCTGGGCAACACCGACCGGCACAGCATCAAGAAGAACCTGATC
GGAGCCCTGCTGTTCGACAGCGGCGAAACAGCCGAGGCCACCCGGCTGAAGAGAACCGCCAGAAGAAGAT
ACACCAGACGGAAGAACCGGATCTGCTATCTGCAAGAGATCTTCAGCAACGAGATGGCCAAGGTGGACGA
CAGCTTCTTCCACAGACTGGAAGAGTCCTTCCTGGTGGAAGAGGATAAGAAGCACGAGCGGCACCCCATC
TTCGGCAACATCGTGGACGAGGTGGCCTACCACGAGAAGTACCCCACCATCTACCACCTGAGAAAGAAAC
TGGTGGACAGCACCGACAAGGCCGACCTGCGGCTGATCTATCTGGCCCTGGCCCACATGATCAAGTTCCG
GGGCCACTTCCTGATCGAGGGCGACCTGAACCCCGACAACAGCGACGTGGACAAGCTGTTCATCCAGCTG
GTGCAGACCTACAACCAGCTGTTCGAGGAAAACCCCATCAACGCCAGCGGCGTGGACGCCAAGGCCATCC
TGTCTGCCAGACTGAGCAAGAGCAGACGGCTGGAAAATCTGATCGCCCAGCTGCCCGGCGAGAAGAAGAA
TGGCCTGTTCGGAAACCTGATTGCCCTGAGCCTGGGCCTGACCCCCAACTTCAAGAGCAACTTCGACCTG
GCCGAGGATGCCAAACTGCAGCTGAGCAAGGACACCTACGACGACGACCTGGACAACCTGCTGGCCCAGA
TCGGCGACCAGTACGCCGACCTGTTTCTGGCCGCCAAGAACCTGTCCGACGCCATCCTGCTGAGCGACAT
CCTGAGAGTGAACACCGAGATCACCAAGGCCCCCCTGAGCGCCTCTATGATCAAGAGATACGACGAGCAC
CACCAGGACCTGACCCTGCTGAAAGCTCTCGTGCGGCAGCAGCTGCCTGAGAAGTACAAAGAGATTTTCT
TCGACCAGAGCAAGAACGGCTACGCCGGCTACATTGACGGCGGAGCCAGCCAGGAAGAGTTCTACAAGTT
CATCAAGCCCATCCTGGAAAAGATGGACGGCACCGAGGAACTGCTCGTGAAGCTGAACAGAGAGGACCTG
CTGCGGAAGCAGCGGACCTTCGACAACGGCAGCATCCCCCACCAGATCCACCTGGGAGAGCTGCACGCCA
TTCTGCGGCGGCAGGAAGATTTTTACCCATTCCTGAAGGACAACCGGGAAAAGATCGAGAAGATCCTGAC
CTTCCGCATCCCCTACTACGTGGGCCCTCTGGCCAGGGGAAACAGCAGATTCGCCTGGATGACCAGAAAG
AGCGAGGAAACCATCACCCCCTGGAACTTCGAGGAAGTGGTGGACAAGGGCGCTTCCGCCCAGAGCTTCA
TCGAGCGGATGACCAACTTCGATAAGAACCTGCCCAACGAGAAGGTGCTGCCCAAGCACAGCCTGCTGTA
CGAGTACTTCACCGTGTATAACGAGCTGACCAAAGTGAAATACGTGACCGAGGGAATGAGAAAGCCCGCC
TTCCTGAGCGGCGAGCAGAAAAAGGCCATCGTGGACCTGCTGTTCAAGACCAACCGGAAAGTGACCGTGA
AGCAGCTGAAAGAGGACTACTTCAAGAAAATCGAGTGCTTCGACTCCGTGGAAATCTCCGGCGTGGAAGA
TCGGTTCAACGCCTCCCTGGGCACATACCACGATCTGCTGAAAATTATCAAGGACAAGGACTTCCTGGAC
AATGAGGAAAACGAGGACATTCTGGAAGATATCGTGCTGACCCTGACACTGTTTGAGGACAGAGAGATGA
TCGAGGAACGGCTGAAAACCTATGCCCACCTGTTCGACGACAAAGTGATGAAGCAGCTGAAGCGGCGGAG
ATACACCGGCTGGGGCAGGCTGAGCCGGAAGCTGATCAACGGCATCCGGGACAAGCAGTCCGGCAAGACA
ATCCTGGATTTCCTGAAGTCCGACGGCTTCGCCAACAGAAACTTCATGCAGCTGATCCACGACGACAGCC
TGACCTTTAAAGAGGACATCCAGAAAGCCCAGGTGTCCGGCCAGGGCGATAGCCTGCACGAGCACATTGC
CAATCTGGCCGGCAGCCCCGCCATTAAGAAGGGCATCCTGCAGACAGTGAAGGTGGTGGACGAGCTCGTG
AAAGTGATGGGCCGGCACAAGCCCGAGAACATCGTGATCGAAATGGCCAGAGAGAACCAGACCACCCAGA
AGGGACAGAAGAACAGCCGCGAGAGAATGAAGCGGATCGAAGAGGGCATCAAAGAGCTGGGCAGCCAGAT
CCTGAAAGAACACCCCGTGGAAAACACCCAGCTGCAGAACGAGAAGCTGTACCTGTACTACCTGCAGAAT
GGGCGGGATATGTACGTGGACCAGGAACTGGACATCAACCGGCTGTCCGACTACGATGTGGACCATATCG
TGCCTCAGAGCTTTCTGAAGGACGACTCCATCGACAACAAGGTGCTGACCAGAAGCGACAAGAACCGGGG
CAAGAGCGACAACGTGCCCTCCGAAGAGGTCGTGAAGAAGATGAAGAACTACTGGCGGCAGCTGCTGAAC
GCCAAGCTGATTACCCAGAGAAAGTTCGACAATCTGACCAAGGCCGAGAGAGGCGGCCTGAGCGAACTGG
ATAAGGCCGGCTTCATCAAGAGACAGCTGGTGGAAACCCGGCAGATCACAAAGCACGTGGCACAGATCCT
GGACTCCCGGATGAACACTAAGTACGACGAGAATGACAAGCTGATCCGGGAAGTGAAAGTGATCACCCTG
AAGTCCAAGCTGGTGTCCGATTTCCGGAAGGATTTCCAGTTTTACAAAGTGCGCGAGATCAACAACTACC
ACCACGCCCACGACGCCTACCTGAACGCCGTCGTGGGAACCGCCCTGATCAAAAAGTACCCTAAGCTGGA
AAGCGAGTTCGTGTACGGCGACTACAAGGTGTACGACGTGCGGAAGATGATCGCCAAGAGCGAGCAGGAA
ATCGGCAAGGCTACCGCCAAGTACTTCTTCTACAGCAACATCATGAACTTTTTCAAGACCGAGATTACCC
TGGCCAACGGCGAGATCCGGAAGCGGCCTCTGATCGAGACAAACGGCGAAACCGGGGAGATCGTGTGGGA
TAAGGGCCGGGATTTTGCCACCGTGCGGAAAGTGCTGAGCATGCCCCAAGTGAATATCGTGAAAAAGACC
GAGGTGCAGACAGGCGGCTTCAGCAAAGAGTCTATCCTGCCCAAGAGGAACAGCGATAAGCTGATCGCCA
GAAAGAAGGACTGGGACCCTAAGAAGTACGGCGGCTTCGACAGCCCCACCGTGGCCTATTCTGTGCTGGT
GGTGGCCAAAGTGGAAAAGGGCAAGTCCAAGAAACTGAAGAGTGTGAAAGAGCTGCTGGGGATCACCATC
ATGGAAAGAAGCAGCTTCGAGAAGAATCCCATCGACTTTCTGGAAGCCAAGGGCTACAAAGAAGTGAAAA
AGGACCTGATCATCAAGCTGCCTAAGTACTCCCTGTTCGAGCTGGAAAACGGCCGGAAGAGAATGCTGGC
CTCTGCCGGCGAACTGCAGAAGGGAAACGAACTGGCCCTGCCCTCCAAATATGTGAACTTCCTGTACCTG
GCCAGCCACTATGAGAAGCTGAAGGGCTCCCCCGAGGATAATGAGCAGAAACAGCTGTTTGTGGAACAGC
ACAAGCACTACCTGGACGAGATCATCGAGCAGATCAGCGAGTTCTCCAAGAGAGTGATCCTGGCCGACGC
TAATCTGGACAAAGTGCTGTCCGCCTACAACAAGCACCGGGATAAGCCCATCAGAGAGCAGGCCGAGAAT
ATCATCCACCTGTTTACCCTGACCAATCTGGGAGCCCCTGCCGCCTTCAAGTACTTTGACACCACCATCG
ACCGGAAGAGGTACACCAGCACCAAAGAGGTGCTGGACGCCACCCTGATCCACCAGAGCATCACCGGCCT
GTACGAGACACGGATCGACCTGTCTCAGCTGGGAGGCGACAAGCGACCTGCCGCCACAAAGAAGGCTGGA
CAGGCTAAGAAGAAGAAAGATTACAAAGACGATGACGATAAGGGATCCGGCGCAACAAACTTCTCTCTGC
TGAAACAAGCCGGAGATGTCGAAGAGAATCCTGGACCGACCGAGTACAAGCCCACGGTGCGCCTCGCCAC
CCGCGACGACGTCCCCAGGGCCGTACGCACCCTCGCCGCCGCGTTCGCCGACTACCCCGCCACGCGCCAC
ACCGTCGATCCGGACCGCCACATCGAGCGGGTCACCGAGCTGCAAGAACTCTTCCTCACGCGCGTCGGGC
TCGACATCGGCAAGGTGTGGGTCGCGGACGACGGCGCCGCGGTGGCGGTCTGGACCACGCCGGAGAGCGT
CGAAGCGGGGGCGGTGTTCGCCGAGATCGGCCCGCGCATGGCCGAGTTGAGCGGTTCCCGGCTGGCCGCG
CAGCAACAGATGGAAGGCCTCCTGGCGCCGCACCGGCCCAAGGAGCCCGCGTGGTTCCTGGCCACCGTCG
GAGTCTCGCCCGACCACCAGGGCAAGGGTCTGGGCAGCGCCGTCGTGCTCCCCGGAGTGGAGGCGGCCGA
GCGCGCCGGGGTGCCCGCCTTCCTGGAGACCTCCGCGCCCCGCAACCTCCCCTTCTACGAGCGGCTCGGC
TTCACCGTCACCGCCGACGTCGAGGTGCCCGAAGGACCGCGCACCTGGTGCATGACCCGCAAGCCCGGTG
CCTGAACGCGTTAAGTCGACAATCAACCTCTGGATTACAAAATTTGTGAAAGATTGACTGGTATTCTTAA
CTATGTTGCTCCTTTTACGCTATGTGGATACGCTGCTTTAATGCCTTTGTATCATGCTATTGCTTCCCGT
ATGGCTTTCATTTTCTCCTCCTTGTATAAATCCTGGTTGCTGTCTCTTTATGAGGAGTTGTGGCCCGTTG
TCAGGCAACGTGGCGTGGTGTGCACTGTGTTTGCTGACGCAACCCCCACTGGTTGGGGCATTGCCACCAC
CTGTCAGCTCCTTTCCGGGACTTTCGCTTTCCCCCTCCCTATTGCCACGGCGGAACTCATCGCCGCCTGC
CTTGCCCGCTGCTGGACAGGGGCTCGGCTGTTGGGCACTGACAATTCCGTGGTGTTGTCGGGGAAATCAT
CGTCCTTTCCTTGGCTGCTCGCCTGTGTTGCCACCTGGATTCTGCGCGGGACGTCCTTCTGCTACGTCCC
TTCGGCCCTCAATCCAGCGGACCTTCCTTCCCGCGGCCTGCTGCCGGCTCTGCGGCCTCTTCCGCGTCTT
CGCCTTCGCCCTCAGACGAGTCGGATCTCCCTTTGGGCCGCCTCCCCGCGTCGACTTTAAGACCAATGAC
TTACAAGGCAGCTGTAGATCTTAGCCACTTTTTAAAAGAAAAGGGGGGACTGGAAGGGCTAATTCACTCC
CAACGAAGACAAGATCTGCTTTTTGCTTGTACTGGGTCTCTCTGGTTAGACCAGATCTGAGCCTGGGAGC
TCTCTGGCTAACTAGGGAACCCACTGCTTAAGCCTCAATAAAGCTTGCCTTGAGTGCTTCAAGTAGTGTG
TGCCCGTCTGTTGTGTGACTCTGGTAACTAGAGATCCCTCAGACCCTTTTAGTCAGTGTGGAAAATCTCT
AGCAGGGCCCGTTTAAACCCGCTGATCAGCCTCGACTGTGCCTTCTAGTTGCCAGCCATCTGTTGTTTGC
CCCTCCCCCGTGCCTTCCTTGACCCTGGAAGGTGCCACTCCCACTGTCCTTTCCTAATAAAATGAGGAAA
TTGCATCGCATTGTCTGAGTAGGTGTCATTCTATTCTGGGGGGTGGGGTGGGGCAGGACAGCAAGGGGGA
GGATTGGGAAGACAATAGCAGGCATGCTGGGGATGCGGTGGGCTCTATGGCTTCTGAGGCGGAAAGAACC
AGCTGGGGCTCTAGGGGGTATCCCC
[124 nt withheld, positions 12766-12889]
C
[91 nt withheld, positions 12891-12981]
A
[49 nt withheld, positions 12983-13031]
CCTTTGACGTTGGAGTCCACGTTCTTT
[37 nt withheld, positions 13059-13095]
ACCCTATCTCGGTCTATTCTTTTGATTTATAAG
